Addgene plasmid #169466: pTwist-SARS-CoV-2 Δ18 B.1.351v1/wtRBD
Purpose: Encodes SARS-CoV-2 B.1.351v1/wtRBD Spike Protein lacking 18 C-terminal amino acids for pseudovirus production
Depositing lab: Alejandro Balazs. Depositing organization: Massachusetts General Hospital. Publication: Multiple SARS-CoV-2 variants escape neutralization by vaccine-induced humoral immunity. Garcia-Beltran WF, Lam EC, St Denis K, Nitido AD, Garcia ZH, Hauser BM, Feldman J, Pavlovic MN, Gregory DJ, Poznansky MC, Sigal A, Schmidt AG, Iafrate AJ, Naranbhai V, Balazs AB. Cell. 2021 Mar 12. pii: S0092-8674(21)00298-1. doi: 10.1016/j.cell.2021.03.013. PubMed 33743213.
Backbone
  Vector backbone: pTwist
  Vector type: Mammalian Expression
Growth in bacteria
  Bacterial resistance: Ampicillin, 100 μg/mL
  Growth temperature: 37°C
  Growth strain: DH5alpha
  Copy number: Unknown
Gene/Insert
  Gene/Insert name: SARS-CoV-2 B.1.351v1/wtRBD Spike truncated to remove 18 amino acids
  Entrez Gene: S (a.k.a. GU280_gp02, spike glycoprotein)
Terms and licenses: Academic/Nonprofit Terms; Industry Terms: Not Available to Industry
How to cite: pTwist-SARS-CoV-2 Δ18 B.1.351v1/wtRBD was a gift from Alejandro Balazs (Addgene plasmid # 169466 ; http://n2t.net/addgene:169466 ; RRID:Addgene_169466)
