[The description below was written by a language model from this plasmid's Addgene catalogue record and pLannotate feature annotations shown in this document.]
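Description:
pTwist-SARS-CoV-2 Δ18 B.1.351v1/wtRBD is a mammalian expression plasmid of about 10.5 kb, built on the pTwist backbone, that encodes a SARS-CoV-2 spike glycoprotein for pseudovirus production. As the name indicates, the insert is a B.1.351 (version 1) lineage spike in which the receptor-binding domain is kept as wild type. It is also truncated to remove the 18 C-terminal amino acids. This type of cytoplasmic tail deletion is commonly used to improve spike incorporation into pseudotyped particles. The record does not list the individual lineage mutations.

In the annotated sequence, the spike reading frame spans the numbering origin. It is preceded by a CMV enhancer, CMV promoter elements (annotated as a short fragment and a truncated CMVd2 form) and a truncated human β-globin intron, which together drive and enhance transcription in mammalian cells. Downstream lie a WPRE, which boosts transcript stability and expression, and an SV40 polyadenylation signal. The expression unit is bracketed by short β-globin insulator elements and by bacterial and T7 transcription terminators, which help isolate it from neighbouring transcription. A separate cassette, made up of the SV40 early promoter, the neo gene and a bGH poly(A) signal, could allow G418 selection in mammalian cells. Propagation in E. coli relies on a high-copy ColE1/pUC-type origin and ampicillin resistance (AmpR).

The plasmid is typically co-transfected with packaging and reporter constructs to make spike-pseudotyped particles. The associated work used such particles to measure how SARS-CoV-2 variants escape neutralization by vaccine-induced antibodies. Pairing variant mutations with a wild-type RBD suggests a design meant to separate the contribution of non-RBD mutations to escape.
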