Features (pLannotate 1.2.2; 21 found; start..end, strand, type, name):
   3797..4385    +  misc_feature   WPRE: woodchuck hepatitis virus posttranscriptional regulatory element
   4438..4559    -  polyA_signal   SV40 poly(A) signal: SV40 polyadenylation signal
   4582..4651    -  CDS            large T antigen (fragment): large T antigen from SV40 (simian virus 40)
   4674..4720    +  terminator     T7 terminator: transcription terminator for bacteriophage T7 RNA polymerase
   4750..4886    +  terminator     rrnG terminator: transcription terminator from the E. coli ribosomal RNA rrnG operon (Albrechtsen et al., 1991)
   4931..5002    +  misc_feature   3' β-globin insulator: insulator downstream of the human β-globin locus (Farrell et al., 2002)
   5047..5243    +  promoter       SV40 promoter: SV40 early promoter
   5257..6048    +  CDS            neo: KKA2_KLEPN - Also known as kan, nptII. Experimental evidence at protein level: Swiss-Prot protein existence level 1. Resistance to kanamycin, neomycin, paromomycin, ribostamycin, butirosin and gentamicin B. From Klebsiella pneumoniae.
   6062..6286    +  polyA_signal   bGH poly(A) signal: bovine growth hormone polyadenylation signal
   6482..7070    -  rep_origin     ori: high-copy-number ColE1/pMB1/pBR322/pUC origin of replication
   7242..7306    -  CDS            bla(M) (fragment): β-lactamase lacking the signal sequence; bla(M); allows cytosolic expression of β-lactamase
   7816..8676    +  CDS            AmpR: β-lactamase; bla; confers resistance to ampicillin, carbenicillin, and related antibiotics
   8689..8825    +  terminator     rrnG terminator: transcription terminator from the E. coli ribosomal RNA rrnG operon (Albrechtsen et al., 1991)
   8977..9048    +  misc_feature   5' β-globin insulator: insulator upstream of the human β-globin locus (Farrell et al., 2002)
   9053..9099    -  terminator     T7 terminator: transcription terminator for bacteriophage T7 RNA polymerase
   9117..9165    -  polyA_signal   poly(A) signal: synthetic polyadenylation signal
   9246..9549    +  enhancer       CMV enhancer: human cytomegalovirus immediate early enhancer
   9622..9639    -  promoter       CMV promoter (fragment): human cytomegalovirus (CMV) immediate early promoter
   9702..9753    +  promoter       CMVd2 promoter: truncated human cytomegalovirus (CMV) immediate early promoter that yields moderately reduced expression relative to the full-length promoter
   9887..10362   +  intron         β-globin intron: internally truncated intron from human β-globin
  10421..3723    +  CDS            S (across the origin): SPIKE_SARS2 - Experimental evidence at protein level: Swiss-Prot protein existence level 1. [Spike glycoprotein]: May down-regulate host tetherin (BST2) by lysosomal degradation, thereby counteracting its antiviral activity. From Severe acute respiratory syndrome coronavirus 2 (2019-nCoV) (SARS-CoV-2).
>Addgene plasmid #169466 | pTwist-SARS-CoV-2 Δ18 B.1.351v1/wtRBD | addgene full sequence | sequence record 335489 | Addgene NGS Result
TCTTCCCAATGCGTGAACCTCACAACTAGAACGCAGCTCCCACCCGCTTACACGAACTCTTTTACTCGTG
GAGTATACTATCCCGATAAAGTCTTTAGGTCCAGTGTCCTTCATTCTACTCAAGACCTTTTCCTGCCATT
CTTCTCAAATGTCACCTGGTTCCATGCTATCCACGTTTCTGGCACCAACGGAACTAAACGATTTGCTAAT
CCCGTCTTGCCATTTAACGATGGCGTATACTTTGCCTCAACGGAGAAGTCCAACATTATCCGGGGATGGA
TATTTGGCACCACCCTGGACTCCAAGACACAGTCTCTCCTCATTGTGAACAACGCCACCAATGTCGTCAT
CAAAGTCTGTGAATTTCAATTTTGTAACGATCCCTTTCTCGGGGTTTATTATCATAAGAATAACAAGTCT
TGGATGGAGTCAGAGTTCCGCGTTTACAGTTCCGCTAACAACTGTACTTTTGAGTACGTTTCCCAACCAT
TTCTCATGGATCTTGAAGGGAAGCAAGGCAACTTCAAGAATCTCCGCGAATTTGTGTTTAAGAATATAGA
CGGCTACTTCAAAATTTATAGCAAGCATACCCCGATAAATCTGGTTCGGGGTCTCCCTCAAGGCTTCTCC
GCGTTGGAACCCCTCGTGGACTTGCCGATTGGCATCAACATCACCCGGTTCCAAACCCTTCATCGAAGCT
ACCTCACGCCTGGCGACAGTAGTAGTGGTTGGACAGCGGGCGCAGCAGCCTACTATGTGGGATATTTGCA
ACCACGCACCTTTCTTCTCAAATATAACGAAAACGGAACAATTACCGATGCCGTAGACTGTGCCCTCGAT
CCCCTGTCCGAAACTAAATGCACACTCAAGTCCTTCACAGTTGAGAAAGGCATATACCAAACCAGTAACT
TCCGCGTCCAACCCACCGAATCCATTGTTCGATTCCCTAACATCACCAATTTGTGTCCTTTCGGTGAAGT
ATTTAATGCCACTCGATTTGCATCAGTTTATGCCTGGAATCGCAAGCGAATATCAAATTGTGTTGCAGAT
TATAGTGTCCTGTATAATAGCGCATCATTCAGCACTTTTAAGTGTTATGGGGTCAGCCCTACGAAATTGA
ATGACTTGTGTTTTACCAACGTTTACGCAGATTCTTTCGTCATACGCGGCGACGAAGTCCGACAGATTGC
ACCGGGGCAAACCGGAAAGATAGCAGACTATAATTATAAGTTGCCGGATGACTTCACCGGCTGCGTTATA
GCATGGAACTCCAATAATCTCGATTCAAAAGTCGGCGGCAACTATAATTATCTTTACCGCCTGTTTCGCA
AGTCAAATCTGAAGCCCTTTGAACGTGACATCTCCACCGAAATTTATCAAGCTGGCAGCACCCCATGTAA
TGGAGTGGAAGGGTTTAACTGTTATTTTCCCCTTCAATCATACGGATTTCAACCAACAAATGGGGTGGGC
TATCAACCATATCGGGTGGTAGTCTTGAGCTTTGAGCTGCTCCACGCACCGGCTACAGTTTGCGGACCGA
AGAAAAGCACTAACCTGGTGAAGAATAAATGTGTGAACTTCAACTTTAATGGGCTCACCGGAACAGGGGT
GCTGACAGAATCAAACAAGAAATTTCTCCCTTTTCAACAATTTGGTAGAGACATTGCCGATACCACAGAT
GCCGTCCGCGATCCGCAAACACTGGAAATCCTCGATATAACACCCTGTAGCTTCGGCGGGGTCAGCGTGA
TAACTCCCGGAACGAACACATCCAACCAAGTGGCTGTCCTGTATCAAGGTGTCAACTGTACCGAAGTCCC
TGTGGCGATACACGCCGACCAACTGACACCCACCTGGAGAGTCTACTCAACAGGTTCCAATGTCTTTCAA
ACTAGAGCGGGTTGTCTCATTGGCGCTGAGCATGTCAATAATTCATACGAATGTGATATTCCTATTGGGG
CAGGAATCTGTGCGTCTTATCAAACTCAAACGAACTCACCACGGCGCGCTCGCTCAGTAGCCAGCCAGTC
CATAATCGCCTATACCATGAGTCTCGGGGTTGAGAACTCCGTGGCTTATTCAAACAATTCCATCGCAATC
CCAACTAACTTTACCATTAGCGTTACCACGGAAATCTTGCCCGTCAGCATGACTAAGACGAGCGTAGACT
GTACGATGTATATCTGTGGGGATTCCACCGAGTGTAGCAACCTCTTGCTTCAATACGGGTCTTTCTGTAC
TCAACTCAACCGAGCATTGACCGGAATTGCGGTCGAACAAGACAAGAATACCCAAGAGGTGTTCGCACAA
GTAAAGCAAATATACAAAACGCCGCCAATCAAAGATTTTGGCGGGTTTAATTTTAGCCAAATACTGCCAG
ACCCATCTAAGCCTTCAAAACGCAGCTTTATCGAGGATCTGCTGTTCAACAAAGTTACGTTGGCTGACGC
GGGTTTCATTAAGCAGTATGGGGATTGTTTGGGAGACATTGCGGCCCGCGACCTTATCTGTGCTCAAAAA
TTCAATGGGTTGACAGTTCTGCCCCCTCTGCTCACTGATGAGATGATTGCACAGTATACATCAGCATTGT
TGGCAGGAACCATTACATCCGGCTGGACTTTTGGCGCGGGTGCGGCCCTTCAAATACCTTTCGCTATGCA
AATGGCTTACAGATTCAATGGGATTGGTGTCACGCAAAATGTATTGTATGAAAATCAGAAGCTGATCGCT
AATCAATTTAACAGCGCGATTGGCAAGATCCAAGATTCACTGTCAAGCACAGCGTCCGCCCTCGGCAAAC
TCCAAGATGTTGTGAATCAAAACGCCCAGGCCCTGAATACCCTCGTGAAGCAACTGAGTTCTAACTTCGG
CGCAATCTCCAGCGTCCTCAACGACATATTGTCCAGACTTGATAAGGTGGAAGCCGAGGTGCAAATTGAT
CGGCTCATCACAGGCAGGCTCCAGTCACTCCAAACTTATGTGACACAACAGTTGATCCGGGCTGCTGAGA
TACGAGCAAGCGCCAACCTGGCCGCCACTAAAATGTCAGAGTGCGTGCTCGGGCAGTCCAAACGGGTTGA
CTTTTGTGGCAAGGGCTATCACTTGATGTCCTTCCCCCAATCCGCCCCACATGGAGTGGTCTTTCTCCAC
GTCACTTATGTCCCTGCTCAAGAGAAGAACTTTACGACAGCTCCAGCAATCTGTCACGATGGCAAAGCGC
ACTTTCCCAGGGAAGGCGTTTTCGTCAGTAATGGCACGCATTGGTTTGTGACCCAAAGGAATTTCTATGA
ACCCCAAATCATAACCACTGACAATACATTTGTCTCAGGCAACTGTGATGTGGTCATTGGGATCGTGAAC
AACACGGTATATGATCCCCTGCAACCCGAGTTGGATAGCTTCAAAGAGGAATTGGATAAATACTTTAAGA
ATCATACTTCACCCGATGTTGATCTCGGGGACATATCAGGAATAAATGCAAGTGTCGTCAACATTCAGAA
AGAGATTGATCGCCTTAATGAGGTCGCCAAGAACTTGAATGAATCTTTGATCGACTTGCAAGAACTGGGC
AAATACGAACAATATATTAAATGGCCCTGGTACATTTGGTTGGGCTTTATCGCCGGACTTATAGCTATCG
TTATGGTCACAATTATGTTGTGCTGTATGACTAGCTGTTGTTCCTGCTTGAAAGGATGTTGCAGTTGCGG
ATCTTGTTGTAAATAAAGGATCCTCTAGAAGTTGTCTCCTCCTGCACTGACTGACTGATACAATCGATTT
CTGGATCCGCAGGCCTAATCAACCTCTGGATTACAAAATTTGTGAAAGATTGACTGGTATTCTTAACTAT
GTTGCTCCTTTTACGCTATGTGGATACGCTGCTTTAATGCCTTTGTATCATGCTATTGCTTCCCGTATGG
CTTTCATTTTCTCCTCCTTGTATAAATCCTGGTTGCTGTCTCTTTATGAGGAGTTGTGGCCCGTTGTCAG
GCAACGTGGCGTGGTGTGCACTGTGTTTGCTGACGCAACCCCCACTGGTTGGGGCATTGCCACCACCTGT
CAGCTCCTTTCCGGGACTTTCGCTTTCCCCCTCCCTATTGCCACGGCGGAACTCATCGCCGCCTGCCTTG
CCCGCTGCTGGACAGGGGCTCGGCTGTTGGGCACTGACAATTCCGTGGTGTTGTCGGGGAAGCTGACGTC
CTTTCCATGGCTGCTCGCCTGTGTTGCCACCTGGATTCTGCGCGGGACGTCCTTCTGCTACGTCCCTTCG
GCCCTCAATCCAGCGGACCTTCCTTCCCGCGGCCTGCTGCCGGCTCTGCGGCCTCTTCCGCGTCTTCGCC
TTCGCCCTCAGACGAGTCGGATCTCCCTTTGGGCCGCCTCCCCGCCTGTCTAGCTTGACTGACTGAGATA
CAGCGTACCTTCAGCTCACAGACATGATAAGATACATTGATGAGTTTGGACAAACCACAACTAGAATGCA
GTGAAAAAAATGCTTTATTTGTGAAATTTGTGATGCTATTGCTTTATTTGTAACCATTATAAGCTGCAAT
AAACAAGTTAACAACAACAATTGCATTCATTTTATGTTTCAGGTTCAGGGGGAGGTGTGGGAGGTTTTTT
AAAGCAAGTAAAACCTCTACAAATGTGGTATTGGCCCATCTCTATCGGTATCGTAGCATAACCCCTTGGG
GCCTCTAAACGGGTCTTGAGGGGTTTTTTGTGCCCCTCGGGCCGGATTGCTATCTACCGGCATTGGCGCA
GAAAAAAATGCCTGATGCGACGCTGCGCGTCTTATACTCCCACATATGCCAGATTCAGCAACGGATACGG
CTTCCCCAACTTGCCCACTTCCATACGTGTCCTCCTTACCAGAAATTTATCCTTAAGGTCGTCAGCTATC
CTGCAGGCGATCTCTCGATTTCGATCAAGACATTCCTTTAATGGTCTTTTCTGGACACCACTAGGGGTCA
GAAGTAGTTCATCAAACTTTCTTCCCTCCCTAATCTCATTGGTTACCTTGGGCTATCGAAACTTAATTAA
GCGATCTGCATCTCAATTAGTCAGCAACCATAGTCCCGCCCCTAACTCCGCCCATCCCGCCCCTAACTCC
GCCCAGTTCCGCCCATTCTCCGCCCCATCGCTGACTAATTTTTTTTATTTATGCAGAGGCCGAGGCCGCC
TCGGCCTCTGAGCTATTCCAGAAGTAGTGAGGAGGCTTTTTTGGAGGCCTAGGCTTTTGCAAAGGAGGTA
GCCAACATGATTGAACAAGATGGATTGCACGCAGGTTCTCCCGCCGCTTGGGTGGAGAGGCTATTCGGCT
ATGACTGGGCACAACAGACAATCGGCTGCTCTGATGCCGCCGTGTTCCGGCTGTCAGCGCAGGGGCGCCC
GGTTCTTTTTGTCAAGACCGACCTGTCCGGTGCCCTGAATGAACTCCAGGACGAGGCAGCGCGGCTATCG
TGGCTGGCCACGACGGGCGTTCCTTGCGCAGCTGTGCTCGACGTTGTCACTGAAGCGGGAAGGGACTGGC
TGCTATTGGGCGAAGTGCCGGGGCAGGATCTCCTGTCATCTCACCTTGCTCCTGCCGAGAAAGTATCCAT
CATGGCTGATGCAATGCGGCGGCTGCATACGCTTGATCCGGCTACCTGCCCATTCGACCACCAAGCGAAA
CATCGCATCGAGCGAGCACGTACTCGGATGGAAGCCGGTCTTGTCGATCAGGATGATCTGGACGAAGAGC
ATCAGGGGCTCGCGCCAGCCGAACTGTTCGCCAGGCTCAAGGCGCGGATGCCCGACGGCGAGGATCTCGT
CGTGACCCACGGCGATGCCTGCTTGCCGAATATCATGGTGGAAAATGGCCGCTTTTCTGGATTCATCGAC
TGTGGCCGGCTGGGTGTGGCGGACCGCTATCAGGACATAGCGTTGGCTACCCGTGATATTGCTGAAGAGC
TTGGCGGCGAATGGGCTGACCGCTTCCTCGTGCTTTACGGTATCGCCGCTCCCGATTCGCAGCGCATCGC
CTTCTATCGCCTTCTTGACGAGTTCTTCTAGTATGTAAGCCCTGTGCCTTCTAGTTGCCAGCCATCTGTT
GTTTGCCCCTCCCCCGTGCCTTCCTTGACCCTGGAAGGTGCCACTCCCACTGTCCTTTCCTAATAAAATG
AGGAAATTGCATCGCATTGTCTGAGTAGGTGTCATTCTATTCTGGGGGGTGGGGTGGGGCAGGACAGCAA
GGGGGAGGATTGGGAAGACAATAGCAGGCATGCTGGGGATGCGGTGGGCTCTATGGTTAATTAACCAGTC
AAGTCAGCTACTTGGCGAGATCGACTTGTCTGGGTTTCGACTACGCTCAGAATTGCGTCAGTCAAGTTCG
ATCTGGTCCTTGCTATTGCACCCGTTCTCCGATTACGAGTTTCATTTAAATCATGTGAGCAAAAGGCCAG
CAAAAGGCCAGGAACCGTAAAAAGGCCGCGTTGCTGGCGTTTTTCCATAGGCTCCGCCCCCCTGACGAGC
ATCACAAAAATCGACGCTCAAGTCAGAGGTGGCGAAACCCGACAGGACTATAAAGATACCAGGCGTTTCC
CCCTGGAAGCTCCCTCGTGCGCTCTCCTGTTCCGACCCTGCCGCTTACCGGATACCTGTCCGCCTTTCTC
CCTTCGGGAAGCGTGGCGCTTTCTCATAGCTCACGCTGTAGGTATCTCAGTTCGGTGTAGGTCGTTCGCT
CCAAGCTGGGCTGTGTGCACGAACCCCCCGTTCAGCCCGACCGCTGCGCCTTATCCGGTAACTATCGTCT
TGAGTCCAACCCGGTAAGACACGACTTATCGCCACTGGCAGCAGCCACTGGTAACAGGATTAGCAGAGCG
AGGTATGTAGGCGGTGCTACAGAGTTCTTGAAGTGGTGGCCTAACTACGGCTACACTAGAAGAACAGTAT
TTGGTATCTGCGCTCTGCTGAAGCCAGTTACCTTCGGAAAAAGAGTTGGTAGCTCTTGATCCGGCAAACA
AACCACCGCTGGTAGCGGTGGTTTTTTTGTTTGCAAGCAGCAGATTACGCGCAGAAAAAAAGGATCTCAA
GAAGATCCTTTGATCTTTTCTACGGGGTCTGACGCTCAGTGGAACGAAAACTCACGTTAAGGGATTTTGG
TCATGAGATTATCAAAAAGGATCTTCACCTAGATCCTTTTAAATTAAAAATGAAGTTTTAAATCAATCTA
AAGTATATATGAGTAAACTTGGTCTGACAGTTACCAATGCTTAATCAGTGAGGCACCTATCTCAGCGATC
TGTCTATTTCGTTCATCCATAGTTGCATTTAAATTTCCGAACTCTCCAAGGCCCTCGTCGGAAAATCTTC
AAACCTTTCGTCCGATCCATCTTGCAGGCTACCTCTCGAACGAACTATCGCAAGTCTCTTGGCCGGCCTT
GCGCCTTGGCTATTGCTTGGCAGCGCCTATCGCCAGGTATTACTCCAATCCCGAATATCCGAGATCGGGA
TCACCCGAGAGAAGTTCAACCTACATCCTCAATCCCGATCTATCCGAGATCCGAGGAATATCGAAATCGG
GGCGCGCCTGGTGTACCGAGAACGATCCTCTCAGTGCGAGTCTCGACGATCCATATCGTTGCTTGGCAGT
CAGCCAGTCGGAATCCAGCTTGGGACCCAGGAAGTCCAATCGTCAGATATTGTACTCAAGCCTGGTCACG
GCAGCGTACCGATCTGTTTAAACCTAGATATTGATAGTCTGATCGGTCAACGTATAATCGAGTCCTAGCT
TTTGCAAACATCTATCAAGAGACAGGATCAGCAGGAGGCTTTCGCATGAGTATTCAACATTTCCGTGTCG
CCCTTATTCCCTTTTTTGCGGCATTTTGCCTTCCTGTTTTTGCTCACCCAGAAACGCTGGTGAAAGTAAA
AGATGCTGAAGATCAGTTGGGTGCGCGAGTGGGTTACATCGAACTGGATCTCAACAGCGGTAAGATCCTT
GAGAGTTTTCGCCCCGAAGAACGCTTTCCAATGATGAGCACTTTTAAAGTTCTGCTATGTGGCGCGGTAT
TATCCCGTATTGACGCCGGGCAAGAGCAACTCGGTCGCCGCATACACTATTCTCAGAATGACTTGGTTGA
GTATTCACCAGTCACAGAAAAGCATCTTACGGATGGCATGACAGTAAGAGAATTATGCAGTGCTGCCATA
ACCATGAGTGATAACACTGCGGCCAACTTACTTCTGACAACGATTGGAGGACCGAAGGAGCTAACCGCTT
TTTTGCACAACATGGGGGATCATGTAACTCGCCTTGATCGTTGGGAACCGGAGCTGAATGAAGCCATACC
AAACGACGAGCGTGACACCACGATGCCTGTAGCAATGGCAACAACCTTGCGTAAACTATTAACTGGCGAA
CTACTTACTCTAGCTTCCCGGCAACAGTTGATAGACTGGATGGAGGCGGATAAAGTTGCAGGACCACTTC
TGCGCTCGGCCCTTCCGGCTGGCTGGTTTATTGCTGATAAATCTGGAGCCGGTGAGCGTGGGTCTCGCGG
TATCATTGCAGCACTGGGGCCAGATGGTAAGCCCTCCCGTATCGTAGTTATCTACACGACGGGGAGTCAG
GCAACTATGGATGAACGAAATAGACAGATCGCTGAGATAGGTGCCTCACTGATTAAGCATTGGTAACCGA
TTCTAGGTGCATTGGCGCAGAAAAAAATGCCTGATGCGACGCTGCGCGTCTTATACTCCCACATATGCCA
GATTCAGCAACGGATACGGCTTCCCCAACTTGCCCACTTCCATACGTGTCCTCCTTACCAGAAATTTATC
CTTAAGATCCCGAATCGTTTAAACTCGACTCTGGCTCTATCGAATCTCCGTCGTTTCGAGCTTACGCGAA
CAGCCGTGGCGCTCATTTGCTCGTCGGGCATCGAATCTCGTCAGCTATCGTCAGCTTACCTTTTTGGCAG
CGATCGCGGCTCCCGACATCTTGGACCATTAGCTCCACAGGTATCTTCTTCCCTCTAGTGGTCATAACAG
CAGCTTCAGCTACCTCTCAATTCAAAAAACCCCTCAAGACCCGTTTAGAGGCCCCAAGGGGTTATGCTAT
CAATCGTTGCGTTACACACACAAAAAACCAACACACATCCATCTTCGATGGATAGCGATTTTATTATCTA
ACTGCTGATCGAGTGTAGCCAGATCTAGTAATCAATTACGGGGTCATTAGTTCATAGCCCATATATGGAG
TTCCGCGTTACATAACTTACGGTAAATGGCCCGCCTGGCTGACCGCCCAACGACCCCCGCCCATTGACGT
CAATAATGACGTATGTTCCCATAGTAACGCCAATAGGGACTTTCCATTGACGTCAATGGGTGGAGTATTT
ACGGTAAACTGCCCACTTGGCAGTACATCAAGTGTATCATATGCCAAGTACGCCCCCTATTGACGTCAAT
GACGGTAAATGGCCCGCCTGGCATTATGCCCAGTACATGACCTTATGGGACTTTCCTACTTGGCAGTACA
TCTACGTATTAGTCATCGCTATTACCATGCTGATGCGGTTTTGGCAGTACATCAATGGGCGTGGATAGCG
GTTTGACTCACGGGGATTTCCAAGTCTCCACCCCATTGACGTCAATGGGAGTTTGTTTTGGCACCAAAAT
CAACGGGACTTTCCAAAATGTCGTAACAACTCCGCCCCATTGACGCAAATGGGCGGTAGGCGTGTACGGT
GGGAGGTCTATATAAGCAGAGCTGGTTTAGTGAACCGTCAGATCGCCTGGAGACGCCATCCACGCTGTTT
TGACCTCCATAGAAGACACCGGGACCGATCCAGCCTCCCCTCGAAGCTTACATGTGGTACCGAGCTCGGA
TCCTGAGAACTTCAGGGTGAGTCTATGGGACCCTTGATGTTTTCTTTCCCCTTCTTTTCTATGGTTAAGT
TCATGTCATAGGAAGGGGAGAAGTAACAGGGTACACATATTGACCAAATCAGGGTAATTTTGCATTTGTA
ATTTTAAAAAATGCTTTCTTCTTTTAATATACTTTTTTGTTTATCTTATTTCTAATACTTTCCCTAATCT
CTTTCTTTCAGGGCAATAATGATACAATGTATCATGCCTCTTTGCACCATTCTAAAGAATAACAGTGATA
ATTTCTGGGTTAAGGCAATAGCAATATTTCTGCATATAAATATTTCTGCATATAAATTGTAACTGATGTA
AGAGGTTTCATATTGCTAATAGCAGCTACAATCCAGCTACCATTCTGCTTTTATTTTATGGTTGGGATAA
GGCTGGATTATTCTGAGTCCAAGCTAGGCCCTTTTGCTAATCATGTTCATACCTCTTATCTTCCTCCCAC
AGCTCCTGGGCAACGTGCTGGTCTGTGTGCTGGCCCATCACTTTGGCAAAGGCGGCCGCCATGTTTGTGT
TCCTCGTTCTCCTGCCCCTCGTT
